Addgene plasmid #152885: pGBW-m4133437
Purpose: Mammalian expression plasmid for SARS-CoV-2 nsp8
Depositing lab: Ginkgo Bioworks & Benjie Chen. Depositing organization: Ginkgo Bioworks.
Backbone
  Vector backbone: pTwist_CMV_Puro_6
  Backbone size w/o insert (bp): 6080
  Vector type: Mammalian Expression
  Selectable markers: Puromycin
Growth in bacteria
  Bacterial resistance: Ampicillin, 100 μg/mL
  Growth temperature: 37°C
  Growth strain: DH5alpha
  Copy number: High Copy
Gene/Insert
  Gene/Insert name: SARS-CoV-2 nsp8
  Species: Severe acute respiratory syndrome coronavirus 2
  Insert size (bp): 587
  Mutation: wt
  Entrez Gene: ORF1ab (a.k.a. GU280_gp01)
  Promoter: CMV
  Tag / fusion protein: Cleavable TEV;CBP (C terminal on backbone)
  Cloning method: Unknown
Resource information
  A portion of this plasmid was derived from a plasmid made by: GinkgoBioworks
Depositor comments: NCBI reference sequence: YP_009725304.1
How to cite: pGBW-m4133437 was a gift from Ginkgo Bioworks & Benjie Chen (Addgene plasmid # 152885 ; http://n2t.net/addgene:152885 ; RRID:Addgene_152885)
