[The description below was written by a language model from this plasmid's Addgene catalogue record and the feature table of its GenBank file.]
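Description:
pGBW-m4133437 is a mammalian expression plasmid built on the pTwist_CMV_Puro_6 backbone for producing wild-type SARS-CoV-2 nsp8, a non-structural protein processed from the ORF1ab polyprotein. The held GenBank record describes a 6778 bp circular synthetic construct. It is propagated in E. coli from a high-copy ColE1/pUC-type origin with ampicillin selection through the beta-lactamase gene. A separate cassette in which the human ubiquitin C promoter drives puromycin N-acetyltransferase, followed by a synthetic polyadenylation signal, allows selection of transfected mammalian cells.

The nsp8 coding sequence (about 587 bp according to the catalogue) is not itself annotated in the feature table. Its position can be inferred from the unannotated region between the CMV promoter, which lies at the end of the circular map, and the tag sequences near the start. Transcription is driven by the human cytomegalovirus immediate early enhancer and promoter and ends at an SV40 poly(A) signal. The insert is fused at its C terminus to a TEV protease recognition site followed by a calmodulin-binding peptide supplied by the backbone. The CBP tag binds calmodulin with high affinity in the presence of calcium, which permits affinity capture, and TEV cleavage can then remove the tag.

The expression unit is flanked by 5' and 3' human beta-globin insulator elements, and T7 and rrnG transcription terminators plus an upstream synthetic poly(A) signal are placed around it, presumably to limit read-through and interference between cassettes. The associated record title places the plasmid in a set of tagged SARS-CoV-2 protein constructs intended for mammalian protein expression and/or purification.
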