LOCUS       Exported 6778 bp ds-DNA circular SYN 13-MAY-2021
DEFINITION  Mammalian expression plasmid for SARS-CoV-2 nsp8.
ACCESSION   .
VERSION     .
KEYWORDS    pGBW-m4133437
SOURCE      synthetic DNA construct
  ORGANISM  synthetic DNA construct
REFERENCE   1 (bases 1 to 6778)
  TITLE     SARS-CoV-2 protein Mammalian expression constructs, tagged, for
            protein expression and/or purification
REFERENCE   2 (bases 1 to 6778)
  AUTHORS   .
  TITLE     Direct Submission
  JOURNAL   Exported May 13, 2021 from SnapGene Server 1.1.58
            http://www.snapgene.com
FEATURES             Location/Qualifiers
     source          1..6778
                     /organism="synthetic DNA construct"
                     /mol_type="other DNA"
     CDS             596..616
                     /codon_start=1
                     /product="tobacco etch virus (TEV) protease recognition and
                     cleavage site"
                     /label=TEV site
                     /translation="ENLYFQS"
     CDS             617..694
                     /codon_start=1
                     /product="calmodulin-binding peptide"
                     /label=CBP
                     /note="derived from skeletal muscle myosin light chain
                     kinase; binds calmodulin with nanomolar affinity in the
                     presence of calcium"
                     /translation="KRRWKKNFIAVSAANRFKKISSSGAL"
     polyA_signal    747..868
                     /label=SV40 poly(A) signal
                     /note="SV40 polyadenylation signal"
     primer_bind     complement(758..777)
                     /label=EBV-rev
                     /note="SV40 polyA terminator, reverse primer"
     primer_bind     812..831
                     /label=SV40pA-R
                     /note="SV40 polyA, reverse primer"
     terminator      983..1029
                     /label=T7 terminator
                     /note="transcription terminator for bacteriophage T7 RNA
                     polymerase"
     terminator      1059..1195
                     /label=rrnG terminator
                     /note="transcription terminator from the E. coli ribosomal
                     RNA rrnG operon (Albrechtsen et al., 1991)"
     misc_feature    1240..1311
                     /label=3' beta-globin insulator
                     /note="insulator downstream of the human beta-globin locus
                     (Farrell et al., 2002)"
     rep_origin      complement(1537..2125)
                     /direction=LEFT
                     /label=ori
                     /note="high-copy-number ColE1/pMB1/pBR322/pUC origin of
                     replication"
     primer_bind     complement(1617..1636)
                     /label=pBR322ori-F
                     /note="pBR322 origin, forward primer"
     promoter        2625..3834
                     /label=UbC promoter
                     /note="human ubiquitin C promoter"
     primer_bind     3671..3690
                     /label=hUBCpro-F
                     /note="Human Ubiquitin C (UbC) promoter, forward primer"
     CDS             3838..4437
                     /codon_start=1
                     /gene="pac from Streptomyces alboniger"
                     /product="puromycin N-acetyltransferase"
                     /label=PuroR
                     /note="confers resistance to puromycin"
                     /translation="MTEYKPTVRLATRDDVPRAVRTLAAAFADYPATRHTVDPDRHIER
                     VTELQELFLTRVGLDIGKVWVADDGAAVAVWTTPESVEAGAVFAEIGPRMAELSGSRLA
                     AQQQMEGLLAPHRPKEPAWFLATVGVSPDHQGKGLGSAVVLPGVEAAERAGVPAFLETS
                     APRNLPFYERLGFTVTADVEVPEGPRTWCMTRKPGA"
     primer_bind     complement(3838..3857)
                     /label=Puro-R
                     /note="Puromycin resistance gene, reverse primer. Also
                     called puro-variant-R"
     primer_bind     4334..4354
                     /label=Puro-F
                     /note="Puromycin resistance gene, forward primer"
     polyA_signal    4464..4512
                     /note="synthetic polyadenylation signal"
     CDS             4778..5638
                     /codon_start=1
                     /gene="bla"
                     /product="beta-lactamase"
                     /label=AmpR
                     /note="confers resistance to ampicillin, carbenicillin, and
                     related antibiotics"
                     /translation="MSIQHFRVALIPFFAAFCLPVFAHPETLVKVKDAEDQLGARVGYI
                     ELDLNSGKILESFRPEERFPMMSTFKVLLCGAVLSRIDAGQEQLGRRIHYSQNDLVEYS
                     PVTEKHLTDGMTVRELCSAAITMSDNTAANLLLTTIGGPKELTAFLHNMGDHVTRLDRW
                     EPELNEAIPNDERDTTMPVAMATTLRKLLTGELLTLASRQQLIDWMEADKVAGPLLRSA
                     LPAGWFIADKSGAGERGSRGIIAALGPDGKPSRIVVIYTTGSQATMDERNRQIAEIGAS
                     LIKHW"
     primer_bind     complement(4996..5015)
                     /label=Amp-R
                     /note="Ampicillin resistance gene, reverse primer"
     terminator      5651..5787
                     /label=rrnG terminator
                     /note="transcription terminator from the E. coli ribosomal
                     RNA rrnG operon (Albrechtsen et al., 1991)"
     misc_feature    5932..6003
                     /label=5' beta-globin insulator
                     /note="insulator upstream of the human beta-globin locus
                     (Farrell et al., 2002)"
     terminator      6008..6054
                     /label=T7 terminator
                     /note="transcription terminator for bacteriophage T7 RNA
                     polymerase"
     polyA_signal    6072..6120
                     /note="synthetic polyadenylation signal"
     enhancer        6201..6504
                     /label=CMV enhancer
                     /note="human cytomegalovirus immediate early enhancer"
     promoter        6506..6708
                     /label=CMV promoter
                     /note="human cytomegalovirus (CMV) immediate early
                     promoter"
     primer_bind     6659..6679
                     /label=CMV-F
                     /note="Human CMV immediate early promoter, forward primer"
ORIGIN
        1 caccatgata gcctcagagt ttagttccct tccatcatat gcagcttttg ctactgctca
       61 agaagcttat gagcaggctg ttgctaatgg tgattctgaa gttgttctta aaaagttgaa
      121 gaagtctttg aatgtggcta aatctgaatt tgaccgtgat gcagccatgc aacgtaagtt
      181 ggaaaagatg gctgatcaag ctatgaccca aatgtataaa caggctagat ctgaggacaa
      241 gagggcaaaa gttactagtg ctatgcagac aatgcttttc actatgctta gaaagttgga
      301 taatgatgca ctcaacaaca ttatcaacaa tgcaagagat ggttgtgttc ccttgaacat
      361 aatacctctt acaacagcag ccaaactaat ggttgtcata ccagactata acacatataa
      421 aaatacgtgt gatggtacaa catttactta tgcatcagca ttgtgggaaa tccaacaggt
      481 tgtagatgca gatagtaaaa ttgttcaact tagtgaaatt agtatggaca attcacctaa
      541 tttagcatgg cctcttattg taacagcttt aagggccaat tctgctgtca aattagaaaa
      601 cctttacttt cagtcgaaga ggcgatggaa aaagaatttt atcgcggtga gtgcagccaa
      661 cagattcaaa aagatatcct cgtctggtgc cctctaagct agcttgactg actgagatac
      721 agcgtacctt cagctcacag acatgataag atacattgat gagtttggac aaaccacaac
      781 tagaatgcag tgaaaaaaat gctttatttg tgaaatttgt gatgctattg ctttatttgt
      841 aaccattata agctgcaata aacaagttaa caacaacaat tgcattcatt ttatgtttca
      901 ggttcagggg gaggtgtggg aggtttttta aagcaagtaa aacctctaca aatgtggtat
      961 tggcccatct ctatcggtat cgtagcataa ccccttgggg cctctaaacg ggtcttgagg
     1021 ggttttttgt gcccctcggg ccggattgct atctaccggc attggcgcag aaaaaaatgc
     1081 ctgatgcgac gctgcgcgtc ttatactccc acatatgcca gattcagcaa cggatacggc
     1141 ttccccaact tgcccacttc catacgtgtc ctccttacca gaaatttatc cttaaggtcg
     1201 tcagctatcc tgcaggcgat ctctcgattt cgatcaagac attcctttaa tggtcttttc
     1261 tggacaccac taggggtcag aagtagttca tcaaactttc ttccctccct aatctcattg
     1321 gttaccttgg gctatcgaaa cttaattaac cagtcaagtc agctacttgg cgagatcgac
     1381 ttgtctgggt ttcgactacg ctcagaattg cgtcagtcaa gttcgatctg gtccttgcta
     1441 ttgcacccgt tctccgatta cgagtttcat ttaaatcatg tgagcaaaag gccagcaaaa
     1501 ggccaggaac cgtaaaaagg ccgcgttgct ggcgtttttc cataggctcc gcccccctga
     1561 cgagcatcac aaaaatcgac gctcaagtca gaggtggcga aacccgacag gactataaag
     1621 ataccaggcg tttccccctg gaagctccct cgtgcgctct cctgttccga ccctgccgct
     1681 taccggatac ctgtccgcct ttctcccttc gggaagcgtg gcgctttctc atagctcacg
     1741 ctgtaggtat ctcagttcgg tgtaggtcgt tcgctccaag ctgggctgtg tgcacgaacc
     1801 ccccgttcag cccgaccgct gcgccttatc cggtaactat cgtcttgagt ccaacccggt
     1861 aagacacgac ttatcgccac tggcagcagc cactggtaac aggattagca gagcgaggta
     1921 tgtaggcggt gctacagagt tcttgaagtg gtggcctaac tacggctaca ctagaagaac
     1981 agtatttggt atctgcgctc tgctgaagcc agttaccttc ggaaaaagag ttggtagctc
     2041 ttgatccggc aaacaaacca ccgctggtag cggtggtttt tttgtttgca agcagcagat
     2101 tacgcgcaga aaaaaaggat ctcaagaaga tcctttgatc ttttctacgg ggtctgacgc
     2161 tcagtggaac gaaaactcac gttaagggat tttggtcatg agattatcaa aaaggatctt
     2221 cacctagatc cttttaaatt aaaaatgaag ttttaaatca atctaaagta tatatgagta
     2281 aacttggtct gacagttacc aatgcttaat cagtgaggca cctatctcag cgatctgtct
     2341 atttcgttca tccatagttg catttaaatt tccgaactct ccaaggccct cgtcggaaaa
     2401 tcttcaaacc tttcgtccga tccatcttgc aggctacctc tcgaacgaac tatcgcaagt
     2461 ctcttggccg gccttgcgcc ttggctattg cttggcagcg cctatcgcca ggtattactc
     2521 caatcccgaa tatccgagat cgggatcacc cgagagaagt tcaacctaca tcctcaatcc
     2581 cgatctatcc gagatccgag gaatatcgaa atcggggcgc gcctggcctc cgcgccgggt
     2641 tttggcgcct cccgcgggcg cccccctcgt cacggcgagc gctgccacgt cagacgaagg
     2701 gcgcaggagc gtcctgatcc ttccgcccgg acgctcagga cagcggcccg ctgctcataa
     2761 gactcggcct tagaacccca gtatcagcag aaggacattt taggacggga cttgggtgac
     2821 tctagggcac tggttttctt tccagagagc ggaacaggcg aggaaaagta gtcccttctc
     2881 ggcgattctg cggagggatc tccgtggggc ggtgaacgcc gatgattata taaggacgcg
     2941 ccgggtgtgg cacagctagt tccgtcgcag ccgggatttg ggtcgcggtt cttgtttgtg
     3001 gatcgctgtg atcgtcactt ggtgagtagc gggctgctgg gctggccggg gctttcgtgg
     3061 ccgccgggcc gctcggtggg acggaagcgt gtggagagac cgccaagggc tgtagtctgg
     3121 gtccgcgagc aaggttgccc tgaactgggg gttgggggga gcgcagcaaa atggcggctg
     3181 ttcccgagtc ttgaatggaa gacgcttgtg aggcgggctg tgaggtcgtt gaaacaaggt
     3241 ggggggcatg gtgggcggca agaacccaag gtcttgagcc cttcgctaat gcgggaaagc
     3301 tcttattcgg gtgagatggg ctgggcacca tctggggacc ctgacgtgaa gtttgtcact
     3361 gactggagaa ctcggtttgt cgtctgttgc gggggcggca gttatggcgg tgccgttggg
     3421 cagtgcaccc gtacctttgg gagcgcgcgc cctcgtcgtg tcgtgacgtc acccgttctg
     3481 ttggcttata atgcagggtg gggccacctg ccggtaggtg tgcggtaggc ttttctccgt
     3541 cgcaggacgc agggttcggg cctagggtag gctctcctga atcgacaggc gccggacctc
     3601 tggtgagggg agggataagt gaggcgtcag tttctttggt cggttttatg tacctatctt
     3661 cttaagtagc tgaagctccg gttttgaact atgcgctcgg ggttggcgag tgtgttttgt
     3721 gaagtttttt aggcaccttt tgaaatgtaa tcatttgggt caatatgtaa ttttcagtgt
     3781 tagacttgta aattgtccgc taaattctgg ccgtttttgg cttttttgtt agacaacatg
     3841 accgagtaca agcccacggt gcgcctcgcc acccgcgacg acgtccccag ggccgtacgc
     3901 accctcgccg ccgcgttcgc cgactacccc gccacgcgcc acaccgtcga tccggaccgc
     3961 cacatcgagc gggtcaccga gctgcaagaa ctcttcctca cgcgcgtcgg gctcgacatc
     4021 ggcaaggtgt gggtcgcgga cgacggcgcc gcggtggcgg tctggaccac gccggagagc
     4081 gtcgaagcgg gggcggtgtt cgccgagatc ggcccgcgca tggccgagtt gagcggttcc
     4141 cggctggccg cgcagcaaca gatggagggc ctcctggcgc cgcaccggcc caaggagccc
     4201 gcgtggttcc tggccaccgt cggcgtctcg cccgaccacc agggcaaggg tctgggcagc
     4261 gccgtcgtgc tccccggagt ggaggccgcc gagcgcgccg gggtgcccgc cttcctggag
     4321 acctccgcgc cccgcaacct ccccttctac gagcggctcg gcttcaccgt caccgccgac
     4381 gtcgaggtgc ccgaaggacc gcgcacctgg tgcatgaccc gcaagcccgg tgcctaggct
     4441 agtatgtaag cctagtctta gataataaaa tcgctatcca tcgaagatgg atgtgtgttg
     4501 gttttttgtg tgtgtaacgc taggcgcgcc tggtgtaccg agaacgatcc tctcagtgcg
     4561 agtctcgacg atccatatcg ttgcttggca gtcagccagt cggaatccag cttgggaccc
     4621 aggaagtcca atcgtcagat attgtactca agcctggtca cggcagcgta ccgatctgtt
     4681 taaacctaga tattgatagt ctgatcggtc aacgtataat cgagtcctag cttttgcaaa
     4741 catctatcaa gagacaggat cagcaggagg ctttcgcatg agtattcaac atttccgtgt
     4801 cgcccttatt cccttttttg cggcattttg ccttcctgtt tttgctcacc cagaaacgct
     4861 ggtgaaagta aaagatgctg aagatcagtt gggtgcgcga gtgggttaca tcgaactgga
     4921 tctcaacagc ggtaagatcc ttgagagttt tcgccccgaa gaacgctttc caatgatgag
     4981 cacttttaaa gttctgctat gtggcgcggt attatcccgt attgacgccg ggcaagagca
     5041 actcggtcgc cgcatacact attctcagaa tgacttggtt gagtattcac cagtcacaga
     5101 aaagcatctt acggatggca tgacagtaag agaattatgc agtgctgcca taaccatgag
     5161 tgataacact gcggccaact tacttctgac aacgattgga ggaccgaagg agctaaccgc
     5221 ttttttgcac aacatggggg atcatgtaac tcgccttgat cgttgggaac cggagctgaa
     5281 tgaagccata ccaaacgacg agcgtgacac cacgatgcct gtagcaatgg caacaacctt
     5341 gcgtaaacta ttaactggcg aactacttac tctagcttcc cggcaacagt tgatagactg
     5401 gatggaggcg gataaagttg caggaccact tctgcgctcg gcccttccgg ctggctggtt
     5461 tattgctgat aaatctggag ccggtgagcg tgggtctcgc ggtatcattg cagcactggg
     5521 gccagatggt aagccctccc gtatcgtagt tatctacacg acggggagtc aggcaactat
     5581 ggatgaacga aatagacaga tcgctgagat aggtgcctca ctgattaagc attggtaacc
     5641 gattctaggt gcattggcgc agaaaaaaat gcctgatgcg acgctgcgcg tcttatactc
     5701 ccacatatgc cagattcagc aacggatacg gcttccccaa cttgcccact tccatacgtg
     5761 tcctccttac cagaaattta tccttaagat cgtttaaact cgactctggc tctatcgaat
     5821 ctccgtcgtt tcgagcttac gcgaacagcc gtggcgctca tttgctcgtc gggcatcgaa
     5881 tctcgtcagc tatcgtcagc ttaccttttt ggcagcgatc gcggctcccg acatcttgga
     5941 ccattagctc cacaggtatc ttcttccctc tagtggtcat aacagcagct tcagctacct
     6001 ctcaattcaa aaaacccctc aagacccgtt tagaggcccc aaggggttat gctatcaatc
     6061 gttgcgttac acacacaaaa aaccaacaca catccatctt cgatggatag cgattttatt
     6121 atctaactgc tgatcgagtg tagccagatc tagtaatcaa ttacggggtc attagttcat
     6181 agcccatata tggagttccg cgttacataa cttacggtaa atggcccgcc tggctgaccg
     6241 cccaacgacc cccgcccatt gacgtcaata atgacgtatg ttcccatagt aacgccaata
     6301 gggactttcc attgacgtca atgggtggag tatttacggt aaactgccca cttggcagta
     6361 catcaagtgt atcatatgcc aagtacgccc cctattgacg tcaatgacgg taaatggccc
     6421 gcctggcatt atgcccagta catgacctta tgggactttc ctacttggca gtacatctac
     6481 gtattagtca tcgctattac catgctgatg cggttttggc agtacatcaa tgggcgtgga
     6541 tagcggtttg actcacgggg atttccaagt ctccacccca ttgacgtcaa tgggagtttg
     6601 ttttggcacc aaaatcaacg ggactttcca aaatgtcgta acaactccgc cccattgacg
     6661 caaatgggcg gtaggcgtgt acggtgggag gtctatataa gcagagctgg tttagtgaac
     6721 cgtcagatca gatctttgtc gatcctacca tccactcgac acacccgcca gcggccgc
//
